>Addgene plasmid #132935 | pLXIN GFP | addgene full sequence | sequence record 267426 | Addgene NGS Result
TGGGGGCTCGTCCGGGATTTGGAGACCCCTGCCCAGGGACCACCGACCCACCACCGGGAGGTAAGCTGGC
CAGCAACTTATCTGTGTCTGTCCGATTGTCTAGTGTCTATGTTTGATGTTATGCGCCTGCGTCTGTACTA
GTTAGCTAACTAGCTCTGTATCTGGCGGACCCGTGGTGGAACTGACGAGTTCTGAACACCCGGCCGCAAC
CCTGGGAGACGTCCCAGGGACTTTGGGGGCCGTTTTTGTGGCCCGACCTGAGGAAGGGAGTCGATGTGGA
ATCCGACCCCGTCAGGATATGTGGTTCTGGTAGGAGACGAGAACCTAAAACAGTTCCCGCCTCCGTCTGA
ATTTTTGCTTTCGGTTTGGAACCGAAGCCGCGCGTCTTGTCTGCTGCAGCGCTGCAGCATCGTTCTGTGT
TGTCTCTGTCTGACTGTGTTTCTGTATTTGTCTGAAAATTAGGGCCAGACTGTTACCACTCCCTTAAGTT
TGACCTTAGGTCACTGGAAAGATGTCGAGCGGATCGCTCACAACCAGTCGGTAGATGTCAAGAAGAGACG
TTGGGTTACCTTCTGCTCTGCAGAATGGCCAACCTTTAACGTCGGATGGCCGCGAGACGGCACCTTTAAC
CGAGACCTCATCACCCAGGTTAAGATCAAGGTCTTTTCACCTGGCCCGCATGGACACCCAGACCAGGTCC
CCTACATCGTGACCTGGGAAGCCTTGGCTTTTGACCCCCCTCCCTGGGTCAAGCCCTTTGTACACCCTAA
GCCTCCGCCTCCTCTTCCTCCATCCGCCCCGTCTCTCCCCCTTGAACCTCCTCGTTCGACCCCGCCTCGA
TCCTCCCTTTATCCAGCCCTCACTCCTTCTCTAGGCGCCGGAATTCGTTAACGTCGCCACCATGGTGAGC
AAGGGCGAGGAGCTGTTCACCGGGGTGGTGCCCATCCTGGTCGAGCTGGACGGCGACGTAAACGGCCACA
AGTTCAGCGTGTCCGGCGAGGGCGAGGGCGATGCCACCTACGGCAAGCTGACCCTGAAGTTCATCTGCAC
CACCGGCAAGCTGCCCGTGCCCTGGCCCACCCTCGTGACCACCCTGACCTACGGCGTGCAGTGCTTCAGC
CGCTACCCCGACCACATGAAGCAGCACGACTTCTTCAAGTCCGCCATGCCCGAAGGCTACGTCCAGGAGC
GCACCATCTTCTTCAAGGACGACGGCAACTACAAGACCCGCGCCGAGGTGAAGTTCGAGGGCGACACCCT
GGTGAACCGCATCGAGCTGAAGGGCATCGACTTCAAGGAGGACGGCAACATCCTGGGGCACAAGCTGGAG
TACAACTACAACAGCCACAACGTCTATATCATGGCCGACAAGCAGAAGAACGGCATCAAGGCCAACTTCA
AGACCCGCCACAACATCGAGGACGGCGGCGTGCAGCTCGCCGACCACTACCAGCAGAACACCCCCATCGG
CGACGGCCCCGTGCTGCTGCCCGACAACCACTACCTGAGCACCCAGTCCGCCCTGAGCAAAGACCCCAAC
GAGAAGCGCGATCACATGGTCCTGCTGGAGTTCGTGACCGCCGCCGGGATCACTCTCGGCATGGACGAGC
TGTACAAGTAAGGATCCACTAGTAACGGCCGCCAGAATTCCGCCCCTCTCCCCCCCCCCCNTCTCCCTCC
CCCCCCCCTAACGTTACTGGCCGAAGCCGCTTGGAATAAGGCCGGTGTGCGTTTGTCTATATGTTATTTT
CCACCATATTGCCGTCTTTTGGCAATGTGAGGGCCCGGAAACCTGGCCCTGTCTTCTTGACGAGCATTCC
TAGGGGTCTTTCCCCTCTCGCCAAAGGAATGCAAGGTCTGTTGAATGTCGTGAAGGAAGCAGTTCCTCTG
GAAGCTTCTTGAAGACAAACAACGTCTGTAGCGACCCTTTGCAGGCAGCGGAACCCCCCACCTGGCGACA
GGTGCCTCTGCGGCCAAAAGCCACGTGTATAAGATACACCTGCAAAGGCGGCACAACCCCAGTGCCACGT
TGTGAGTTGGATAGTTGTGGAAAGAGTCAAATGGCTCTCCTCAAGCGTATTCAACAAGGGGCTGAAGGAT
GCCCAGAAGGTACCCCATTGTATGGGATCTGATCTGGGGCCTCGGTGCACATGCTTTACATGTGTTTAGT
CGAGGTTAAAAAAACGTCTAGGCCCCCCGAACCACGGGGACGTGGTTTTCCTTTGAAAAACACGATGATA
ATATGGGATCGGCCATTGAACAAGATGGATTGCACGCAGGTTCTCCGGCCGCTTGGGTGGAGAGGCTATT
CGGCTATGACTGGGCACAACAGACAATCGGCTGCTCTGATGCCGCCGTGTTCCGGCTGTCAGCGCAGGGG
CGCCCGGTTCTTTTTGTCAAGACCGACCTGTCCGGTGCCCTGAATGAACTGCAGGACGAGGCAGCGCGGC
TATCGTGGCTGGCCACGACGGGCGTTCCTTGCGCAGCTGTGCTCGACGTTGTCACTGAAGCGGGAAGGGA
CTGGCTGCTATTGGGCGAAGTGCCGGGGCAGGATCTCCTGTCATCTCACCTTGCTCCTGCCGAGAAAGTA
TCCATCATGGCTGATGCAATGCGGCGGCTGCATACGCTTGATCCGGCTACCTGCCCATTCGACCACCAAG
CGAAACATCGCATCGAGCGAGCACGTACTCGGATGGAAGCCGGTCTTGTCGATCAGGATGATCTGGACGA
AGAGCATCAGGGGCTCGCGCCAGCCGAACTGTTCGCCAGGCTCAAGGCGCGCATGCCCGACGGCGATGAT
CTCGTCGTGACCCATGGCGATGCCTGCTTGCCGAATATCATGGTGGAAAATGGCCGCTTTTCTGGATTCA
TCGACTGTGGCCGGCTGGGTGTGGCGGACCGCTATCAGGACATAGCGTTGGCTACCCGTGATATTGCTGA
AGAGCTTGGCGGCGAATGGGCTGACCGCTTCCTCGTGCTTTACGGTATCGCCGCTCCCGATTCGCAGCGC
ATCGCCTTCTATCGCCTTCTTGACGAGTTCTTCTGAGCGGGACTCTGGGGTTCGATAAAATAAAAGATTT
TATTTAGTCTCCAGAAAAAGGGGGGAATGAAAGACCCCACCTGTAGGTTTGGCAAGCTAGCTTAAGTAAC
GCCATTTTGCAAGGCATGGAAAAATACATAACTGAGAATAGAGAAGTTCAGATCAAGGTCAGGAACAGAT
GGAACAGCTGAATATGGGCCAAACAGGATATCTGTGGTAAGCAGTTCCTGCCCCGGCTCAGGGCCAAGAA
CAGATGGAACAGCTGAATATGGGCCAAACAGGATATCTGTGGTAAGCAGTTCCTGCCCCGGCTCAGGGCC
AAGAACAGATGGTCCCCAGATGCGGTCCAGCCCTCAGCAGTTTCTAGAGAACCATCAGATGTTTCCAGGG
TGCCCCAAGGACCTGAAATGACCCTGTGCCTTATTTGAACTAACCAATCAGTTCGCTTCTCGCTTCTGTT
CGCGCGCTTCTGCTCCCCGAGCTCAATAAAAGAGCCCACAACCCCTCACTCGGGGCGCCAGTCCTCCGAT
TGACTGAGTCGCCCGGGTACCCGTGTATCCAATAAACCCTCTTGCAGTTGCATCCGACTTGTGGTCTCGC
TGTTCCTTGGGAGGGTCTCCTCTGAGTGATTGACTACCCGTCAGCGGGGGTCTTTCATTTGGGGGCTCGT
CCGGGATCGGGAGACCCCTGCCCAGGGACCACCGACCCACCACCGGGAGGTAAGCTGGCTGCCTCGCGCG
TTTCGGTGATGACGGTGAAAACCTCTGACACATGCAGCTCCCGGAGACGGTCACAGCTTGTCTGTAAGCG
GATGCCGGGAGCAGACAAGCCCGTCAGGGCGCGTCAGCGGGTGTTGGCGGGTGTCGGGGCGCAGCCATGA
CCCAGTCACGTAGCGATAGCGGAGTGTATACTGGCTTAACTATGCGGCATCAGAGCAGATTGTACTGAGA
GTGCACCATATGCGGTGTGAAATACCGCACAGATGCGTAAGGAGAAAATACCGCATCAGGCGCTCTTCCG
CTTCCTCGCTCACTGACTCGCTGCGCTCGGTCGTTCGGCTGCGGCGAGCGGTATCAGCTCACTCAAAGGC
GGTAATACGGTTATCCACAGAATCAGGGGATAACGCAGGAAAGAACATGTGAGCAAAAGGCCAGCAAAAG
GCCAGGAACCGTAAAAAGGCCGCGTTGCTGGCGTTTTTCCATAGGCTCCGCCCCCCTGACGAGCATCACA
AAAATCGACGCTCAAGTCAGAGGTGGCGAAACCCGACAGGACTATAAAGATACCAGGCGTTTCCCCCTGG
AAGCTCCCTCGTGCGCTCTCCTGTTCCGACCCTGCCGCTTACCGGATACCTGTCCGCCTTTCTCCCTTCG
GGAAGCGTGGCGCTTTCTCATAGCTCACGCTGTAGGTATCTCAGTTCGGTGTAGGTCGTTCGCTCCAAGC
TGGGCTGTGTGCACGAACCCCCCGTTCAGCCCGACCGCTGCGCCTTATCCGGTAACTATCGTCTTGAGTC
CAACCCGGTAAGACACGACTTATCGCCACTGGCAGCAGCCACTGGTAACAGGATTAGCAGAGCGAGGTAT
GTAGGCGGTGCTACAGAGTTCTTGAAGTGGTGGCCTAACTACGGCTACACTAGAAGGACAGTATTTGGTA
TCTGCGCTCTGCTGAAGCCAGTTACCTTCGGAAAAAGAGTTGGTAGCTCTTGATCCGGCAAACAAACCAC
CGCTGGTAGCGGTGGTTTTTTTGTTTGCAAGCAGCAGATTACGCGCAGAAAAAAAGGATCTCAAGAAGAT
CCTTTGATCTTTTCTACGGGGTCTGACGCTCAGTGGAACGAAAACTCACGTTAAGGGATTTTGGTCATGA
GATTATCAAAAAGGATCTTCACCTAGATCCTTTTAAATTAAAAATGAAGTTTTAAATCAATCTAAAGTAT
ATATGAGTAAACTTGGTCTGACAGTTACCAATGCTTAATCAGTGAGGCACCTATCTCAGCGATCTGTCTA
TTTCGTTCATCCATAGTTGCCTGACTCCCCGTCGTGTAGATAACTACGATACGGGAGGGCTTACCATCTG
GCCCCAGTGCTGCAATGATACCGCGAGACCCACGCTCACCGGCTCCAGATTTATCAGCAATAAACCAGCC
AGCCGGAAGGGCCGAGCGCAGAAGTGGTCCTGCAACTTTATCCGCCTCCATCCAGTCTATTAATTGTTGC
CGGGAAGCTAGAGTAAGTAGTTCGCCAGTTAATAGTTTGCGCAACGTTGTTGCCATTGCTGCAGGCATCG
TGGTGTCACGCTCGTCGTTTGGTATGGCTTCATTCAGCTCCGGTTCCCAACGATCAAGGCGAGTTACATG
ATCCCCCATGTTGTGCAAAAAAGCGGTTAGCTCCTTCGGTCCTCCGATCGTTGTCAGAAGTAAGTTGGCC
GCAGTGTTATCACTCATGGTTATGGCAGCACTGCATAATTCTCTTACTGTCATGCCATCCGTAAGATGCT
TTTCTGTGACTGGTGAGTACTCAACCAAGTCATTCTGAGAATAGTGTATGCGGCGACCGAGTTGCTCTTG
CCCGGCGTCAACACGGGATAATACCGCGCCACATAGCAGAACTTTAAAAGTGCTCATCATTGGAAAACGT
TCTTCGGGGCGAAAACTCTCAAGGATCTTACCGCTGTTGAGATCCAGTTCGATGTAACCCACTCGTGCAC
CCAACTGATCTTCAGCATCTTTTACTTTCACCAGCGTTTCTGGGTGAGCAAAAACAGGAAGGCAAAATGC
CGCAAAAAAGGGAATAAGGGCGACACGGAAATGTTGAATACTCATACTCTTCCTTTTTCAATATTATTGA
AGCATTTATCAGGGTTATTGTCTCATGAGCGGATACATATTTGAATGTATTTAGAAAAATAAACAAATAG
GGGTTCCGCGCACATTTCCCCGAAAAGTGCCACCTGACGTCTAAGAAACCATTATTATCATGACATTAAC
CTATAAAAATAGGCGTATCACGAGGCCCTTTCGTCTTCAAGAATTGCTAGCAATTGCTAGCAATTGCTAG
CAATTCATACCAGATCACCGAAAACTGTCCTCCAAATGTGTCCCCCTCACACTCCCAAATTCGCGGGCTT
CTGCCTCTTAGACCACTCTACCCTATTCCCCACACTCACCGGAGCCAAAGCCGCGGCCCTTCCGTTTCTT
TGCTTTTGAAAGACCCCACCCGTAGGTGGCAAGCTAGCTTAAGTAACGCCACTTTGCAAGGCATGGAAAA
ATACATAACTGAGAATAGAAAAGTTCAGATCAAGGTCAGGAACAAAGAAACAGCTGAATACCAAACAGGA
TATCTGTGGTAAGCGGTTCCTGCCCCGGCTCAGGGCCAAGAACAGATGAGACAGCTGAGTGATGGGCCAA
ACAGGATATCTGTGGTAAGCAGTTCCTGCCCCGGCTCGGGGCCAAGAACAGATGGTCCCCAGATGCGGTC
CAGCCCTCAGCAGTTTCTAGTGAATCATCAGATGTTTCCAGGGTGCCCCAAGGACCTGAAAATGACCCTG
TACCTTATTTGAACTAACCAATCAGTTCGCTTCTCGCTTCTGTTCGCGCGCTTCCGCTCTCCGAGCTCAA
TAAAAGAGCCCACAACCCCTCACTCGGCGCGCCAGTCTTCCGATAGACTGCGTCGCCCGGGTACCCGTAT
TCCCAATAAAGCCTCTTGCTGTTTGCATCCGAATCGTGGTCTCGCTGTTCCTTGGGAGGGTCTCCTCTGA
GTGATTGACTACCCACGACGGGGGTCTTTCATT
Features (pLannotate 1.2.2; 15 found; start..end, strand, type, name):
    122..396     +  misc_feature   MESV Ψ (fragment): packaging signal of murine embryonic stem cell virus
    463..879     +  CDS            gag (truncated): truncated Moloney murine leukemia virus (MMLV) gag gene lacking the start codon
    902..1621    +  CDS            EGFP: the original enhanced GFP (Yang et al., 1996) mammalian codon-optimized
   1779..2241    +  misc_feature   IRES: internal ribosome entry site (IRES) of the encephalomyocarditis virus (EMCV)
   2243..3046    +  CDS            NeoR/KanR: aminoglycoside phosphotransferase from Tn5; aph(3')-II (or nptII); confers resistance to neomycin, kanamycin, and G418 (Geneticin®)
   3106..3699    +  LTR            LTR: long terminal repeat from Moloney murine leukemia virus
   3768..3808    +  CDS            rop (fragment): Rop protein, which maintains plasmids at low copy number; rop
   3910..4050    +  misc_feature   bom: basis of mobility region from pBR322
   4236..4824    -  rep_origin     ori: high-copy-number ColE1/pMB1/pBR322/pUC origin of replication
   4995..5855    -  CDS            AmpR: β-lactamase; bla; confers resistance to ampicillin, carbenicillin, and related antibiotics
   5856..5960    -  promoter       AmpR promoter: bla
   6237..6344    +  LTR            3' LTR (ΔU3) (fragment): self-inactivating 3' long terminal repeat (LTR) from Moloney murine leukemia virus
   6361..6418    +  LTR            LTR (fragment): long terminal repeat from Moloney murine leukemia virus
   6432..6495    +  LTR            LTR (fragment): long terminal repeat from Moloney murine leukemia virus
   6648..6823    +  LTR            5' LTR (truncated): truncated long terminal repeat from Moloney murine sarcoma virus
