[The description below was written by a language model from this plasmid's Addgene catalogue record and pLannotate feature annotations shown in this document.]
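Description:
pLXIN GFP is a gammaretroviral (murine leukemia virus-based) transfer vector built on the pLXIN backbone, designed to deliver GFP together with a neomycin resistance gene into mammalian cells. In bacteria it is maintained through a high-copy ColE1/pUC-type origin and selected with ampicillin via the β-lactamase gene. The backbone also retains a pBR322 bom region and a remnant of rop. Although the catalogue lists lentiviral and RNAi among the vector types, the annotated features are all MLV/MSV-derived and no shRNA cassette is detected.

The viral portion has the classic LXIN layout. A 5′ LTR of Moloney murine sarcoma/leukemia virus origin spans the numbering origin of the circular sequence and is annotated as several fragments. It is followed by a packaging signal (Ψ) and a truncated gag segment lacking its start codon, which extends the packaging signal to improve encapsidation of the genomic RNA without producing Gag protein. Downstream lies EGFP, then an EMCV IRES and the Tn5 NeoR/KanR coding sequence, and finally a Moloney MLV 3′ LTR. This arrangement yields a single bicistronic transcript, so transduced cells both fluoresce and can be selected with G418. The catalogue gives SFFV as the promoter, but the feature table shows no separate internal SFFV promoter between gag and EGFP. Expression therefore appears to be LTR-driven, and whether the fragmentary 5′ LTR carries SFFV-derived sequence cannot be determined from the record.

The vector encodes no viral proteins, so gag-pol and an envelope must be supplied in trans to make particles. The associated work concerns retroviral restriction, consistent with use as a GFP reporter for MLV transduction.
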