Addgene plasmid #132935: pLXIN GFP
Purpose: MLV-based transfer vector expressing GFP and neomycin resistance protein
Depositing lab: Jeremy Luban. Depositing organization: University of Massachusetts, Worcester. Publication: Cyclophilin A protects HIV-1 from restriction by human TRIM5alpha. Kim K, Dauphin A, Komurlu S, McCauley SM, Yurkovetskiy L, Carbone C, Diehl WE, Strambio-De-Castillia C, Campbell EM, Luban J. Nat Microbiol. 2019 Dec;4(12):2044-2051. doi: 10.1038/s41564-019-0592-5. Epub 2019 Oct 21. PubMed 31636416.
Backbone
  Vector backbone: pLXIN
  Vector type: Mammalian Expression, Lentiviral, Retroviral, RNAi
  Selectable markers: Neomycin (select with G418)
Growth in bacteria
  Bacterial resistance: Ampicillin, 100 μg/mL
  Growth temperature: 30°C
  Growth strain: NEB Stable
  Copy number: High Copy
Gene/Insert
  Gene/Insert name: GFP
  Promoter: SFFV
  Cloning method: Restriction Enzyme; 5′ cloning site unknown (unknown if destroyed); 3′ cloning site unknown (unknown if destroyed)
  Sequencing primers: 5′ NA
Terms and licenses: Academic/Nonprofit Terms; Industry Terms: Not Available to Industry
How to cite: pLXIN GFP was a gift from Jeremy Luban (Addgene plasmid # 132935 ; http://n2t.net/addgene:132935 ; RRID:Addgene_132935)
